Addgene plasmid #123943: MTK0_043
Purpose: Encodes the piggyBac GFP dropout destination vector with the A1 insulator as a type 0 part to be used in the MTK system
Depositing lab: Hana El-Samad. Depositing organization: University of California, San Francisco (UCSF). Publication: A Toolkit for Rapid Modular Construction of Biological Circuits in Mammalian Cells. Fonseca JP, Bonny AR, Kumar GR, Ng AH, Town J, Wu QC, Aslankoohi E, Chen SY, Dods G, Harrigan P, Osimiri LC, Kistler AL, El-Samad H. ACS Synth Biol. 2019 Nov 15;8(11):2593-2606. doi: 10.1021/acssynbio.9b00322. Epub 2019 Nov 5. PubMed 31686495.
Backbone
  Vector backbone: self-made
  Vector type: Mammalian Expression
Growth in bacteria
  Bacterial resistance: Kanamycin, 50 μg/mL
  Growth temperature: 37°C
  Growth strain: DH5alpha
  Copy number: Unknown
Gene/Insert
  Gene/Insert name: PB Destination - A1 Insulator - HygroR
  Species: Synthetic
  Cloning method: Restriction Enzyme; 5′ cloning site unknown (unknown if destroyed); 3′ cloning site unknown (unknown if destroyed)
Terms and licenses: Academic/Nonprofit Terms; Industry Terms: Not Available to Industry
Depositor comments: Type 0 parts are generally destination vectors in the MTK Please visit https://www.biorxiv.org/content/10.1101/506188v2 for BioRxiv preprint
How to cite: MTK0_043 was a gift from Hana El-Samad (Addgene plasmid # 123943 ; http://n2t.net/addgene:123943 ; RRID:Addgene_123943)
