[The description below was written by a language model from this plasmid's Addgene catalogue record and pLannotate feature annotations shown in this document.]
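Description:
MTK0_043 is a type 0 part of the Mammalian Toolkit (MTK), a modular hierarchical cloning system for building genetic circuits in mammalian cells. In this system, type 0 parts are generally destination vectors. This one is a self-made, synthetic piggyBac destination plasmid of about 5.9 kb. It is propagated in E. coli through a high-copy ColE1/pUC-type origin and selected with kanamycin via an aph(3')-Ia KanR gene. Short T3 and T7 phage promoter sequences are also annotated on either side of the bacterial backbone region.

The cloning position is occupied by a GFP dropout cassette, consisting of a superfolder GFP coding sequence followed by the bacterial rrnB T1 and T7Te terminators. In dropout designs of this kind, assembled transcription units replace the GFP cassette, so correctly assembled clones can be recognised as non-fluorescent colonies. The record lists the cloning method only as restriction enzyme based and does not state the enzymes or sites, and no promoter for sfGFP is annotated.

Downstream of the dropout lies a mammalian selection cassette in which the CMV enhancer and promoter drive a hygromycin phosphotransferase gene (annotated as a fragment match) terminated by the bGH polyadenylation signal. This allows hygromycin selection of cells that have stably taken up the cargo.

The catalogue entry describes piggyBac transposon elements and an A1 insulator, but the automated feature table annotates neither, so their positions cannot be given from this record. They presumably lie in the unannotated stretches. The intended use is to assemble circuits in the vector and integrate them into mammalian genomes by piggyBac transposition, with the insulator meant to buffer the cargo from its chromosomal context.
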