Features (pLannotate 1.2.2; 11 found; start..end, strand, type, name):
    340..1053    +  CDS            superfolder GFP: GFP variant that folds robustly even when fused to poorly folded proteins (Pédelacq et al., 2006)
   1065..1136    +  terminator     rrnB T1 terminator: transcription terminator T1 from the E. coli rrnB gene
   1152..1179    +  terminator     T7Te terminator: phage T7 early transcription terminator
   1582..1882    +  enhancer       CMV enhancer: human cytomegalovirus immediate early enhancer
   1883..2086    +  promoter       CMV promoter: human cytomegalovirus (CMV) immediate early promoter
   2120..3141    +  CDS            HygR (fragment): aminoglycoside phosphotransferase from E. coli; aph(4)-Ia; confers resistance to hygromycin
   3160..3367    +  polyA_signal   bGH poly(A) signal: bovine growth hormone polyadenylation signal
   3687..3705    -  promoter       T3 promoter: promoter for bacteriophage T3 RNA polymerase
   3745..4560    -  CDS            KanR: aminoglycoside phosphotransferase; aph(3')-Ia; confers resistance to kanamycin in bacteria or G418 (Geneticin®) in eukaryotes
   4785..5373    +  rep_origin     ori: high-copy-number ColE1/pMB1/pBR322/pUC origin of replication
   5485..5503    +  promoter       T7 promoter: promoter for bacteriophage T7 RNA polymerase
>Addgene plasmid #123943 | MTK0_043 | addgene full sequence | sequence record 250106 | Addgene NGS Result
GAATTCGCATCTAGACTGATGAGACGTGGTAGAGCCACAAACAGCCGGTACAAGCAACGATCTCCAGGAC
CATCTGAATCATGCGCGGATGACACGAACTCACGACGGCGATCACAGACATTAACCCACAGTACAGACAC
TGCGACAACGTGGCAATTCGTCGCAATACAACGGAAAGTGAAACGTGATTTCATGCGTCATTTTGAACAT
TTTGTAAATCTTATTTAATAATGTGTGCGGCAATTCACATTTAATTTATGAATGTTTTCTTAACATCGCG
GCAACTCAAGAAACGGCAGGTTCGGATCTTAGCTACTAGAGAAAGAGGAGAAATACTAGATGCGTAAAGG
CGAAGAGCTGTTCACTGGTGTCGTCCCTATTCTGGTGGAACTGGATGGTGATGTCAACGGTCATAAGTTT
TCCGTGCGTGGCGAGGGTGAAGGTGACGCAACTAATGGTAAACTGACGCTGAAGTTCATCTGTACTACTG
GTAAACTGCCGGTTCCTTGGCCGACTCTGGTAACGACGCTGACTTATGGTGTTCAGTGCTTTGCTCGTTA
TCCGGACCATATGAAGCAGCATGACTTCTTCAAGTCCGCCATGCCGGAAGGCTATGTGCAGGAACGCACG
ATTTCCTTTAAGGATGACGGCACGTACAAAACGCGTGCGGAAGTGAAATTTGAAGGCGATACCCTGGTAA
ACCGCATTGAGCTGAAAGGCATTGACTTTAAAGAGGACGGCAATATCCTGGGCCATAAGCTGGAATACAA
TTTTAACAGCCACAATGTTTACATCACCGCCGATAAACAAAAAAATGGCATTAAAGCGAATTTTAAAATT
CGCCACAACGTGGAGGATGGCAGCGTGCAGCTGGCTGATCACTACCAGCAAAACACTCCAATCGGTGATG
GTCCTGTTCTGCTGCCAGACAATCACTATCTGAGCACGCAAAGCGTTCTGTCTAAAGATCCGAACGAGAA
ACGCGATCATATGGTTCTGCTGGAGTTCGTAACCGCAGCGGGCATCACGCATGGTATGGATGAACTGTAC
AAATGACCAGGCATCAAATAAAACGAAAGGCTCAGTCGAAAGACTGGGCCTTTCGTTTTATCTGTTGTTT
GTCGGTGAACGCTCTCTACTAGAGTCACACTGGCTCACCTTCGGGTGGGCCTTTCTGCGTTTATAGCTGG
AAATCTGCTCGTCAGTGGTGCTCACACTGACGAATCATGTACAGATCATACCGATGACTGCCTGGCGACT
CACAACTAAGCAAGACAGCCGGAACCAGCGCCGGCGAACACCACTGCATATATGGCATATCACAACAGTC
CACGTCTCAAGCAGTTACAGAGATGTTACGAACCCTGAACAGGTTGACTATTAATTGTGTCTGCTTGATG
TGGACACCAGGTGGCGCTGGACATCAGATTTGGAGAGGCAGTTGTCTAGGGAACCGGGCTCTGTGCCAGC
GCAGGAGGCAGGCTGGCTCTCCTATTCCAGGGATGCTCATCCAGGAAGGAAAGGTTGCATGCTGGACACA
CTAACCTTACAGCGGTGGGCTCTATGGGGTACCTACGTAGGTACATAACTTACGGTAAATGGCCCGCCTG
GCTGACCGCCCAACGACCCCCGCCCATTGACGTCAATAATGACGTATGTTCCCATAGTAACGCCAATAGG
GACTTTCCATTGACGTCAATGGGTGGAGTATTTACGGTAAACTGCCCACTTGGCAGTACATCAAGTGTAT
CATATGCCAAGTACGCCCCCTATTGACGTCAATGACGGTAAATGGCCCGCCTGGCATTATGCCCAGTACA
TGACCTTATGGGACTTTCCTACTTGGCAGTACATCTACGTATTAGTCATCGCTATTACCATGGTGATGCG
GTTTTGGCAGTACATCAATGGGCGTGGATAGCGGTTTGACTCACGGGGATTTCCAAGTCTCCACCCCATT
GACGTCAATGGGAGTTTGTTTTGGCACCAAAATCAACGGGACTTTCCAAAATGTCGTAACAACTCCGCCC
CATTGACGCAAATGGGCGGTAGGCGTGTACGGTGGGAGGTCTATATAAGCAGAGCTCGTTTAGTGAACCG
TCAGATAGCCACCATGGGTAAAAAGCCTGAACTCACCGCGACGTCTGTCGAGAAGTTTCTGATCGAAAAG
TTCGACAGCGTGTCCGACCTGATGCAGCTCTCGGAGGGCGAAGAATCTCGTGCTTTCAGCTTCGATGTAG
GAGGGCGTGGATATGTCCTGCGGGTAAATAGCTGCGCCGATGGTTTCTACAAAGATCGTTATGTTTATCG
GCACTTTGCATCGGCCGCGCTCCCGATTCCGGAAGTGCTTGACATTGGGGAATTTAGCGAGAGCCTGACC
TATTGCATCTCCCGCCGTGCACAGGGTGTCACGTTGCAAGACCTGCCTGAAACCGAACTGCCCGCTGTTC
TGCAACCGGTCGCGGAGGCCATGGATGCGATCGCTGCGGCCGATCTTAGCCAGACGAGCGGGTTCGGCCC
ATTCGGACCGCAAGGAATCGGTCAATACACTACATGGCGTGATTTCATATGCGCGATTGCTGATCCCCAT
GTGTATCACTGGCAAACTGTGATGGACGACACCGTCAGTGCGTCCGTCGCGCAGGCTCTCGATGAGCTGA
TGCTTTGGGCCGAGGACTGCCCCGAAGTCCGGCACCTCGTGCACGCGGATTTCGGCTCCAACAATGTCCT
GACGGACAATGGCCGCATAACAGCGGTCATTGACTGGAGCGAGGCGATGTTCGGGGATTCCCAATACGAG
GTCGCCAACATCTTCTTCTGGAGGCCGTGGTTGGCTTGTATGGAGCAGCAGACGCGCTACTTCGAGCGGA
GGCATCCGGAGCTTGCAGGATCGCCGCGGCTCCGGGCGTATATGCTCCGCATTGGTCTTGACCAACTCTA
TCAGAGCTTGGTTGACGGCAATTTCGATGATGCAGCTTGGGCGCAGGGTCGATGCGACGCAATCGTCCGA
TCCGGAGCCGGGACTGTCGGGCGTACACAAATCGCCCGCAGAAGCGCGGCCGTCTGGACCGATGGCTGTG
TAGAAGTACTCGCCGATAGTGGAAACCGACGCCCCAGCACTCGTCCGAGGGCAAAGGAATAACTCGAGCG
ACGCCTCGACTGTGCCTTCTAGTTGCCAGCCATCTGTTGTTTGCCCCTCCCCCGTGCCTTCCTTGACCCT
GGAAGGTGCCACTCCCACTGTCCTTTCCTAATAAAATGAGGAAATTGCATCGCATTGTCTGAGTAGGTGT
CATTCTATTCTGGGGGGTGGGGTGGGGCAGGACAGCAAGGGGGAGGATTGGGAAGACAATAGCAGGCATG
CTGGGGATGCGGTGGGCTCTATGAGTATCGATACTAGTTAAAAGTTTTGTTACTTTATAGAAGAAATTTT
GAGTTTTTGTTTTTTTTTAATAAATAAATAAACATAAATAAATTGTTTGTTGAATTTATTATTAGTATGT
AAGTGTAAATATAATAAAACTTAATATCTATTCAAATTAATAAATAAACCTCGATATACAGACCGATAAA
ACACATGCGTCAATTTTACGCATGATTATCTTTAACGTACGTCACAATATGATTATCTTTCTAGGGTTAA
TCTAGTATACGCGTATGCGGCCGCTTAATTAATCCAGCTTTTGTTCCCTTTAGTGAGGGTTAATTCCGAG
CGGCCGCGTGTTACAACCAATTAACCAATTCTGATTAGAAAAACTCATCGAGCATCAAATGAAACTGCAA
TTTATTCATATCAGGATTATCAATACCATATTTTTGAAAAAGCCGTTTCTGTAATGAAGGAGAAAACTCA
CCGAGGCAGTTCCATAGGATGGCAAGATCCTGGTATCGGTCTGCGATTCCGACTCGTCCAACATCAATAC
AACCTATTAATTTCCCCTCGTCAAAAATAAGGTTATCAAGTGAGAAATCACCATGAGTGACGACTGAATC
CGGTGAGAATGGCAAAAGCTTATGCATTTCTTTCCAGACTTGTTCAACAGGCCAGCCATTACGCTCGTCA
TCAAAATCACTCGCATCAACCAAACCGTTATTCATTCGTGATTGCGCCTGAGCGAGGCGAAATACGCGAT
CGCTGTTAAAAGGACAATTACAAACAGGAATCGAATGCAACCGGCGCAGGAACACTGCCAGCGCATCAAC
AATATTTTCACCTGAATCAGGATATTCTTCTAATACCTGGAATGCTGTTTTCCCGGGGATCGCAGTGGTG
AGTAACCATGCATCATCAGGAGTACGGATAAAATGCTTGATGGTCGGAAGAGGCATAAATTCCGTCAGCC
AGTTTAGTCTGACCATCTCATCTGTAACATCATTGGCAACGCTACCTTTGCCATGTTTCAGAAACAACTC
TGGCGCATCGGGCTTCCCATACAATCGATAGATTGTCGCACCTGATTGCCCGACATTATCGCGAGCCCAT
TTATACCCATATAAATCAGCATCCATGTTGGAATTTAATCGCGGCCTGGAGCAAGACGTTTCCCGTTGAA
TATGGCTCATAACACCCCTTGTATTACTGTTTATGTAAGCAGACAGTTTTATTGTTCATGATGATATATT
TTTATCTTGTGCAATGTAACATCAGAGATTTTGAGACACAACGTGGCTTTGTTGAATAAATCGAACTTTT
GCTGAGTTGAAGGATCAGTCATGACCAAAATCCCTTAACGTGAGTTTTCGTTCCACTGAGCGTCAGACCC
CGTAGAAAAGATCAAAGGATCTTCTTGAGATCCTTTTTTTCTGCGCGTAATCTGCTGCTTGCAAACAAAA
AAACCACCGCTACCAGCGGTGGTTTGTTTGCCGGATCAAGAGCTACCAACTCTTTTTCCGAAGGTAACTG
GCTTCAGCAGAGCGCAGATACCAAATACTGTTCTTCTAGTGTAGCCGTAGTTAGGCCACCACTTCAAGAA
CTCTGTAGCACCGCCTACATACCTCGCTCTGCTAATCCTGTTACCAGTGGCTGCTGCCAGTGGCGATAAG
TCGTGTCTTACCGGGTTGGACTCAAGACGATAGTTACCGGATAAGGCGCAGCGGTCGGGCTGAACGGGGG
GTTCGTGCACACAGCCCAGCTTGGAGCGAACGACCTACACCGAACTGAGATACCTACAGCGTGAGCTATG
AGAAAGCGCCACGCTTCCCGAAGGGAGAAAGGCGGACAGGTATCCGGTAAGCGGCAGGGTCGGAACAGGA
GAGCGCACGAGGGAGCTTCCAGGGGGAAACGCCTGGTATCTTTATAGTCCTGTCGGGTTTCGCCACCTCT
GACTTGAGCGTCGATTTTTGTGATGCTCGTCAGGGGGGCGGAGCCTATGGAAAAACGCCAGCAACGCGGC
CTTTTTACGGTTCCTGGCCTTTTGCTGGCCTTTTGCTCACATGTTCTTTCCTGCGTTATCCCCTGATTCT
GTGGATAACCGTGCGGCCGCCAATTAATACGACTCACTATAGGGCGAATTGGGGCGCGCCATTCTAGATT
AACCCTAGAAAGATAGTCTGCGTAAAATTGACGCATGCATTCTTGAAATATTGCTCTCTCTTTCTAAATA
GCGCGAATCCGTCGCTGTGCATTTAGGACATCTCAGTCGCCGCTTGGAGCTCCCGTGAGGCGTGCTTGTC
AATGCGGTAAGTGTCACTGATTTTGAACTATAACGACCGCGTGAGTCAAAATGACGCATGATTATCTTTT
ACGTGACTTTTAAGATTTAACTCATACGATAATTATATTGTTATTTCATGTTCTACTTACGTGATAACTT
ATTATATATATATTTTCTTGTTATAGATATCAACTAGAATGCTAGCATGGGCCCAGATCTCCATGGGCCC
T
